>Addgene plasmid #168623 | pDONR223 MERS-CoV ORF5_nostop | depositor partial sequence | sequence record 326832 | Inserted CDS without stop codon
ATGGCTTTCTCGGCGTCTTTATTTAAACCCGTCCAGCTAGTCCCAGTTTCTCCTGCATTTCATCGCATTG
AGTCTACTGACTCTATTGTTTTCACATACATTCCTGCTAGCGGCTATGTAGCTGCTTTAGCTGTCAATGT
GTGTCTCATTCCCCTATTATTACTGCTACGTCAAGATACTTGTCGTCGCAGCATTATCAGAACTATGGTT
CTCTATTTCCTTGTTCTGTATAACTTTTTATTAGCCATTGTACTAGTCAATGGTGTACATTATCCAACTG
GAAGTTGCCTGATAGCCTTCTTAGTTATCCTCATAATACTTTGGTTTGTAGATAGAATTCGTTTCTGTCT
CATGCTGAATTCCTACATTCCACTGTTTGACATGCGTTCCCACTTTATTCGTGTTAGTACAGTTTCTTCT
CATGGTATGGTCCCTGTAATACACACCAAACCATTATTTATTAGAAACTTCGATCAGCGTTGCAGCTGTT
CTCGTTGTTTTTATTTGCACTCTTCCACTTATATAGAGTGCACTTATATTAGCCGTTTTAGTAAGATTAG
CCTAGTTTCTGTAACTGACTTCTCCTTAAACGGCAATGTTTCCACTGTTTTCGTGCCTGCAACGCGCGAT
TCAGTTCCTCTTCACATAATCGCCCCGAGCTCGCTTATCGTTTAA
