[The description below was written by a language model from this plasmid's Addgene catalogue record.]
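Description:
pDONR223 MERS-CoV ORF5_nostop is a Gateway-compatible Entry clone built on the pDONR223 donor backbone (recorded as about 5 kb without insert) and carrying the ORF5 coding sequence of Middle East respiratory syndrome coronavirus as an insert of roughly 675 bp. It is a bacterial cloning plasmid rather than an expression vector: it is propagated in standard E. coli cloning strains such as DH5alpha under spectinomycin selection. The record gives the copy number as unknown and does not list the origin of replication or any promoter driving the insert, which is consistent with an Entry clone whose role is simply to hold an open reading frame for later transfer.

The insert was introduced by Gateway recombination, so in the usual arrangement for such clones the ORF would be flanked by attL recombination sites that allow it to be moved by an LR reaction into any compatible Destination vector, which then supplies the promoter, tags and host-specific elements. The "nostop" designation indicates that the native stop codon has been omitted, so the ORF can be read through into a C-terminal fusion partner such as an epitope tag, fluorescent protein or two-hybrid domain provided by the Destination vector. M13 forward and reverse primer sites flanking the cloning region are used for sequence verification. The plasmid belongs to a collection of human coronavirus protein-coding sequences assembled as a flexible, multipurpose Entry clone resource, suited to generating expression constructs for functional and interaction studies of viral proteins. No feature table accompanies the record, so finer details of the backbone are not documented here.
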