Addgene plasmid #168623: pDONR223 MERS-CoV ORF5_nostop
Purpose: Gateway-compatible Entry vector
Depositing lab: Fritz Roth. Depositing organization: Sinai Health System. Publication: A resource of human coronavirus protein-coding sequences in a flexible, multipurpose Gateway Entry clone collection. Weller B, Lin CW, Pogoutse O, Sauer M, Marin-de la Rosa N, Strobel A, Young V, Knapp JJ, Rayhan A, Falter C, Kim DK, Roth FP, Falter-Braun P. G3 (Bethesda). 2023 Jul 5;13(7):jkad105. doi: 10.1093/g3journal/jkad105. PubMed 37267226.
Backbone
  Vector backbone: pDONR223
  Backbone manufacturer: Rual et al, Genome Res. 14:2128-2135, 2004.
  Backbone size w/o insert (bp): 5005
  Vector type: Other
Growth in bacteria
  Bacterial resistance: Spectinomycin, 50 μg/mL
  Growth temperature: 37°C
  Growth strain: DH5alpha
  Copy number: Unknown
Gene/Insert
  Gene/Insert name: ORF5
  Species: Other
  Insert size (bp): 675
  Entrez Gene: orf5 (a.k.a. G128_gp06)
  Cloning method: Gateway Cloning
  Sequencing primers: 5′ m13-For; 3′ m13-Rev
Resource information
  A portion of this plasmid was derived from a plasmid made by: Falter-Braun Lab
Terms and licenses: Academic/Nonprofit Terms; Industry Terms
How to cite: pDONR223 MERS-CoV ORF5_nostop was a gift from Fritz Roth (Addgene plasmid # 168623 ; http://n2t.net/addgene:168623 ; RRID:Addgene_168623)
